Addgene plasmid #221463: pAAV_BiPVe4_eGFP
Purpose: AAV construct expressing eGFP driven by chandelier cell-targeting enhancer. Alias: pAAV_WDC0004_eGFP
Depositing lab: Gordon Fishell. Publication: An enhancer-AAV toolbox to target and manipulate distinct interneuron subtypes. Furlanis E, Dai M, Leyva Garcia B, Tran T, Vergara J, Pereira A, Gorissen BL, Wills S, Vlachos A, Hairston A, Dwivedi D, Du S, McMahon J, Huang S, Morabito A, Vazquez A, Kim S, Lee AT, Chang EF, Razzaq T, Qazi A, Vargish G, Yuan X, Caccavano A, Hunt S, Chittajallu R, McLean N, Hewitt L, Paranzino E, Rice H, Cummins AC, Plotnikova A, Mohanty A, Tangen AC, Shin JH, Azadi R, Eldridge MAG, Alvarez VA, Averbeck BB, Alyahyay M, Vallejo TR, Soheib M, Vattino LG, MacGregor CP, Chatain CP, Banks E, Olah VJ, Naskar S, Hill S, Liebergall S, Badiani R, Hyde L, Hanley E, Xu Q, Allaway KC, Goldberg EM, Rowan MJM, Nowakowski TJ, Lee S, Favuzzi E, Kaeser PS, Sjulson L, Batista-Brito R, Takesian AE, Ibrahim LA, Iqbal A, Pelkey KA, McBain CJ, Dimidschstein J, Fishell G, Wang Y. Neuron. 2025 May 21;113(10):1525-1547.e15. doi: 10.1016/j.neuron.2025.05.002. PubMed 40403705.
Backbone
  Vector backbone: pAAV-S5E2-dTom-nlsdTom
  Total vector size (bp): 5430
  Vector type: AAV
Growth in bacteria
  Bacterial resistance: Ampicillin, 100 μg/mL
  Growth temperature: 37°C
  Growth strain: NEB Stable
  Copy number: High Copy
Gene/Insert
  Gene/Insert name: eGFP
  Species: Synthetic
  Insert size (bp): 718
Terms and licenses: Academic/Nonprofit Terms; Industry Terms: Not Available to Industry
How to cite: pAAV_BiPVe4_eGFP was a gift from Gordon Fishell (Addgene plasmid # 221463 ; http://n2t.net/addgene:221463 ; RRID:Addgene_221463) For viral preps, please replace (Addgene plasmid # 221463) in the above sentence with: (Addgene viral prep # 221463-AAV1) or (Addgene viral prep # 221463-PHPeB)
