[The description below was written by a language model from this plasmid's Addgene catalogue record and pLannotate feature annotations shown in this document.]
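Description:
pAAV_BiPVe4_eGFP (alias pAAV_WDC0004_eGFP) is a 5.4 kb AAV transfer plasmid built on the pAAV-S5E2-dTom-nlsdTom backbone. It is designed to produce recombinant adeno-associated virus that labels chandelier cells, a subtype of cortical interneuron, with green fluorescence. In bacteria it is maintained as a high-copy plasmid through a ColE1/pUC-type origin and selected with ampicillin via the β-lactamase gene and its own promoter. An f1 phage origin and small remnants of pBR322 bom and rop sequences are also present in the backbone. A recombination-deficient strain is listed for propagation, which is typical for ITR-containing plasmids because the repeats are prone to rearrangement.

The viral genome is bounded by AAV2 inverted terminal repeats, which supply the signals for replication and packaging. The downstream ITR is annotated in full. The upstream one is detected only as short fragments in both sequencing records, which may reflect the difficulty of reading through or annotating this structured repeat. Between the upstream ITR and a chimeric β-globin/immunoglobulin intron lies a stretch of roughly 700 bp with no annotation. This presumably holds the BiPVe4 enhancer, and perhaps an associated minimal promoter, though the feature tables identify neither and the record does not state which promoter is used. The intron is followed by the mammalian codon-optimised EGFP coding sequence, a WPRE to boost transcript stability and expression, and an SV40 polyadenylation signal. The short large T antigen fragment annotated just upstream of that signal is most likely part of the same SV40-derived region.

The construct belongs to an enhancer-AAV toolbox for targeting distinct interneuron subtypes and serves as a reporter for visualising chandelier cells without transgenic lines. The record lists viral preparations in AAV1 and PHP.eB capsids. The two sequence records differ by only four nucleotides in length and give the same feature layout.
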