Features (pLannotate 1.2.2; 16 found; start..end, strand, type, name):
     12..39      +  repeat_region  AAV2 ITR (fragment): inverted terminal repeat of adeno-associated virus serotype 2 inverted
     68..95      +  repeat_region  AAV2 ITR (fragment): inverted terminal repeat of adeno-associated virus serotype 2 inverted
    838..970     +  intron         chimeric intron: chimera between introns from human β-globin and immunoglobulin heavy chain genes
    999..1718    +  CDS            EGFP: the original enhanced GFP (Yang et al., 1996) mammalian codon-optimized
   1751..1776    +  misc_feature   MCS (fragment): pBluescript multiple cloning site
   1776..2364    +  misc_feature   WPRE: woodchuck hepatitis virus posttranscriptional regulatory element
   2427..2510    +  CDS            large T antigen (fragment): large T antigen from SV40 (simian virus 40)
   2533..2614    +  polyA_signal   SV40 poly(A) signal: SV40 polyadenylation signal
   2693..2833    +  repeat_region  AAV2 ITR: inverted terminal repeat of adeno-associated virus serotype 2 inverted
   2838..2889    -  misc_feature   bom (fragment): basis of mobility region from pBR322
   2908..3363    +  rep_origin     f1 ori (sequence partly withheld): f1 bacteriophage origin of replication; arrow indicates direction of (+) strand synthesis
   3364..3413    -  misc_feature   bom (fragment): basis of mobility region from pBR322
   3515..3550    -  CDS            rop (fragment): Rop protein, which maintains plasmids at low copy number; rop
   3645..3749    +  promoter       AmpR promoter: bla
   3750..4610    +  CDS            AmpR: β-lactamase; bla; confers resistance to ampicillin, carbenicillin, and related antibiotics
   4781..5369    +  rep_origin     ori: high-copy-number ColE1/pMB1/pBR322/pUC origin of replication
>Addgene plasmid #221463 | pAAV_BiPVe4_eGFP | addgene full sequence | sequence record 460815 | Addgene Long Read Sequencing Result
CCTGCAGGCAGCTGCGCGCTCGCTCGCTCACTGAGGCCGCCCGGGCGTCGGGCGACCTTTGGTCGCCCGG
CCTCAGTGAGCGAGCGAGCGCGCAGAGAGGGAGTGGCCAACTCCATCACTAGGGGTTCCTGCGGCCGCAC
GCGTATCGATGGTGTATTTCCTGTGTGGGCTAATGTAGCTAACTTTGTTTGGACTCCAGGTTTCTGAGGC
AGTTTCAAATTCTTGATTTATGGGTTCATTTTTGGATCATGGCAGCCTCCCTGCTGAAACCCCCATAGTT
TCCCTTCAATAAGGAAGGCTGGATGAGATCACAGCTGAGGAATCCTGGTGGTGTGTACTGTGTTATTTCT
CTCCTAGTGCTTTGCCTACACCCTTCCATCATGCTTACATTTGGACCTGAAAATAATTGGTTGAAGCTGC
TCCTCACTTTTAGCCTTTTATCCGAGTTTGACAGTACATCACCCCAAATAACACGGACTATAAATGGCTT
GAACCTAATGAGTGCTCTTTGTGGACAAGCCGTCCATTCTCCTTTTCTTGAGAGGGAAATTACCGGCTCC
TAAGCTTCTATTTCCAGTTCTATAGAATGTGGGCGCTAATTTGAAAGCAGCCTCATAAAATGGAAGCAAA
CAGGCTAATTAGAAATATTTATGGGCCTGTTAGTGAATATATGCCATCGATGTTTAAACTTCCTGCAGCC
CGGGCTGGGCATAAAAGTCAGGGCAGAGCCATCTATTGCTTACATTTGCTTCTAGCCTGCAAGTCGAGGA
GCGCAGCCTTCCAGAAGCAGAGCGCGGCGCCTTAAGCTGCAGAAGTTGGTCGTGAGGCACTGGGCACGTA
AGTATCAAGGTTACAAGACAGGTTTAAGGAGACCAATAGAAACTGGGCTTGTCGAGACAGAGAAGACTCT
TGCGTTTCTGATAGGCACCTATTGGTCTTACTGACATCCACTTTGCCTTTCTCTCCACAGCGAGCTCGCT
AGCGCGATCGCTGCCACCATGGTGAGCAAGGGCGAGGAGCTGTTCACCGGGGTGGTGCCCATCCTGGTCG
AGCTGGACGGCGACGTAAACGGCCACAAGTTCAGCGTGTCCGGCGAGGGCGAGGGCGATGCCACCTACGG
CAAGCTGACCCTGAAGTTCATCTGCACCACCGGCAAGCTGCCCGTGCCCTGGCCCACCCTCGTGACCACC
CTGACCTACGGCGTGCAGTGCTTCAGCCGCTACCCCGACCACATGAAGCAGCACGACTTCTTCAAGTCCG
CCATGCCCGAAGGCTACGTCCAGGAGCGCACCATCTTCTTCAAGGACGACGGCAACTACAAGACCCGCGC
CGAGGTGAAGTTCGAGGGCGACACCCTGGTGAACCGCATCGAGCTGAAGGGCATCGACTTCAAGGAGGAC
GGCAACATCCTGGGGCACAAGCTGGAGTACAACTACAACAGCCACAACGTCTATATCATGGCCGACAAGC
AGAAGAACGGCATCAAGGTGAACTTCAAGATCCGCCACAACATCGAGGACGGCAGCGTGCAGCTCGCCGA
CCACTACCAGCAGAACACCCCCATCGGCGACGGCCCCGTGCTGCTGCCCGACAACCACTACCTGAGCACC
CAGTCCGCCCTGAGCAAAGACCCCAACGAGAAGCGCGATCACATGGTCCTGCTGGAGTTCGTGACCGCCG
CCGGGATCACTCTCGGCATGGACGAGCTGTACAAGTAAGAATAAGTCGACGGCGCGCCCCACCCCTGCAG
GGAATTCGATATCAAGCTTATCGATAATCAACCTCTGGATTACAAAATTTGTGAAAGATTGACTGGTATT
CTTAACTATGTTGCTCCTTTTACGCTATGTGGATACGCTGCTTTAATGCCTTTGTATCATGCTATTGCTT
CCCGTATGGCTTTCATTTTCTCCTCCTTGTATAAATCCTGGTTGCTGTCTCTTTATGAGGAGTTGTGGCC
CGTTGTCAGGCAACGTGGCGTGGTGTGCACTGTGTTTGCTGACGCAACCCCCACTGGTTGGGGCATTGCC
ACCACCTGTCAGCTCCTTTCCGGGACTTTCGCTTTCCCCCTCCCTATTGCCACGGCGGAACTCATCGCCG
CCTGCCTTGCCCGCTGCTGGACAGGGGCTCGGCTGTTGGGCACTGACAATTCCGTGGTGTTGTCGGGGAA
ATCATCGTCCTTTCCTTGGCTGCTCGCCTATGTTGCCACCTGGATTCTGCGCGGGACGTCCTTCTGCTAC
GTCCCTTCGGCCCTCAATCCAGCGGACCTTCCTTCCCGCGGCCTGCTGCCGGCTCTGCGGCCTCTTCCGC
GTCTTCGCCTTCGCCCTCAGACGAGTCGGATCTCCCTTTGGGCCGCCTCCCCGCATCGATACCGAGCGCT
GCTCGAGAGATCTGTGATAGCGGCCATCAAGCTGGCCGCGACTCTAGATCATAATCAGCCATACCACATT
TGTAGAGGTTTTACTTGCTTTAAAAAACCTCCCACACCTCCCCCTGAACCTGAAACATAAAATGAATGCA
ATTGTTGTTGTTAACTTGTTTATTGCAGCTTATAATGGTTACAAATAAAGCAATAGCATCACAAATTTCA
CAAATAAAGCATTTTTTTCACTGCATTCTAGTTGTGGTTTGTCCAAACTCATCAATGTATCAGCTTATCG
ATACCGCATGCACGTGCGGACCGAGCGGCCGCAGGAACCCCTAGTGATGGAGTTGGCCACTCCCTCTCTG
CGCGCTCGCTCGCTCACTGAGGCCGGGCGACCAAAGGTCGCCCGACGCCCGGGCTTTGCCCGGGCGGCCT
CAGTGAGCGAGCGAGCGCGCAGCTGCCTGCAGGGGCGCCTGATGCGGTATTTTCTCCTTACGCATCTGTG
CGGTATTTCACACCGCATA
[95 nt withheld, positions 2890-2984]
T
[46 nt withheld, positions 2986-3031]
C
[141 nt withheld, positions 3033-3173]
CCTTTGACGTTGGAGTCCACGTTCTTT
[37 nt withheld, positions 3201-3237]
ACTCTATCTCGGGCTATTCTTTTGATTTATAAGGGATTTTGCCGATTTCGGTCTATTGGTTAAAAAATGA
GCTGATTTAACAAAAATTTAACGCGAATTTTAACAAAATATTAACGTTTACAATTTTATGGTGCACTCTC
AGTACAATCTGCTCTGATGCCGCATAGTTAAGCCAGCCCCGACACCCGCCAACACCCGCTGACGCGCCCT
GACGGGCTTGTCTGCTCCCGGCATCCGCTTACAGACAAGCTGTGACCGTCTCCGGGAGCTGCATGTGTCA
GAGGTTTTCACCGTCATCACCGAAACGCGCGAGACGAAAGGGCCTCGTGATACGCCTATTTTTATAGGTT
AATGTCATGATAATAATGGTTTCTTAGACGTCAGGTGGCACTTTTCGGGGAAATGTGCGCGGAACCCCTA
TTTGTTTATTTTTCTAAATACATTCAAATATGTATCCGCTCATGAGACAATAACCCTGATAAATGCTTCA
ATAATATTGAAAAAGGAAGAGTATGAGTATTCAACATTTCCGTGTCGCCCTTATTCCCTTTTTTGCGGCA
TTTTGCCTTCCTGTTTTTGCTCACCCAGAAACGCTGGTGAAAGTAAAAGATGCTGAAGATCAGTTGGGTG
CACGAGTGGGTTACATCGAACTGGATCTCAACAGCGGTAAGATCCTTGAGAGTTTTCGCCCCGAAGAACG
TTTTCCAATGATGAGCACTTTTAAAGTTCTGCTATGTGGCGCGGTATTATCCCGTATTGACGCCGGGCAA
GAGCAACTCGGTCGCCGCATACACTATTCTCAGAATGACTTGGTTGAGTACTCACCAGTCACAGAAAAGC
ATCTTACGGATGGCATGACAGTAAGAGAATTATGCAGTGCTGCCATAACCATGAGTGATAACACTGCGGC
CAACTTACTTCTGACAACGATCGGAGGACCGAAGGAGCTAACCGCTTTTTTGCACAACATGGGGGATCAT
GTAACTCGCCTTGATCGTTGGGAACCGGAGCTGAATGAAGCCATACCAAACGACGAGCGTGACACCACGA
TGCCTGTAGCAATGGCAACAACGTTGCGCAAACTATTAACTGGCGAACTACTTACTCTAGCTTCCCGGCA
ACAATTAATAGACTGGATGGAGGCGGATAAAGTTGCAGGACCACTTCTGCGCTCGGCCCTTCCGGCTGGC
TGGTTTATTGCTGATAAATCTGGAGCCGGTGAGCGTGGGTCTCGCGGTATCATTGCAGCACTGGGGCCAG
ATGGTAAGCCCTCCCGTATCGTAGTTATCTACACGACGGGGAGTCAGGCAACTATGGATGAACGAAATAG
ACAGATCGCTGAGATAGGTGCCTCACTGATTAAGCATTGGTAACTGTCAGACCAAGTTTACTCATATATA
CTTTAGATTGATTTAAAACTTCATTTTTAATTTAAAAGGATCTAGGTGAAGATCCTTTTTGATAATCTCA
TGACCAAAATCCCTTAACGTGAGTTTTCGTTCCACTGAGCGTCAGACCCCGTAGAAAAGATCAAAGGATC
TTCTTGAGATCCTTTTTTTCTGCGCGTAATCTGCTGCTTGCAAACAAAAAAACCACCGCTACCAGCGGTG
GTTTGTTTGCCGGATCAAGAGCTACCAACTCTTTTTCCGAAGGTAACTGGCTTCAGCAGAGCGCAGATAC
CAAATACTGTTCTTCTAGTGTAGCCGTAGTTAGGCCACCACTTCAAGAACTCTGTAGCACCGCCTACATA
CCTCGCTCTGCTAATCCTGTTACCAGTGGCTGCTGCCAGTGGCGATAAGTCGTGTCTTACCGGGTTGGAC
TCAAGACGATAGTTACCGGATAAGGCGCAGCGGTCGGGCTGAACGGGGGGTTCGTGCACACAGCCCAGCT
TGGAGCGAACGACCTACACCGAACTGAGATACCTACAGCGTGAGCTATGAGAAAGCGCCACGCTTCCCGA
AGGGAGAAAGGCGGACAGGTATCCGGTAAGCGGCAGGGTCGGAACAGGAGAGCGCACGAGGGAGCTTCCA
GGGGGAAACGCCTGGTATCTTTATAGTCCTGTCGGGTTTCGCCACCTCTGACTTGAGCGTCGATTTTTGT
GATGCTCGTCAGGGGGGCGGAGCCTATGGAAAAACGCCAGCAACGCGGCCTTTTTACGGTTCCTGGCCTT
TTGCTGGCCTTTTGCTCACATGT
