Features (pLannotate 1.2.2; 16 found; start..end, strand, type, name):
     12..39      +  repeat_region  AAV2 ITR (fragment): inverted terminal repeat of adeno-associated virus serotype 2 inverted
     68..86      +  repeat_region  AAV2 ITR (fragment): inverted terminal repeat of adeno-associated virus serotype 2 inverted
    834..966     +  intron         chimeric intron: chimera between introns from human β-globin and immunoglobulin heavy chain genes
    995..1714    +  CDS            EGFP: the original enhanced GFP (Yang et al., 1996) mammalian codon-optimized
   1747..1772    +  misc_feature   MCS (fragment): pBluescript multiple cloning site
   1772..2360    +  misc_feature   WPRE: woodchuck hepatitis virus posttranscriptional regulatory element
   2423..2506    +  CDS            large T antigen (fragment): large T antigen from SV40 (simian virus 40)
   2529..2610    +  polyA_signal   SV40 poly(A) signal: SV40 polyadenylation signal
   2689..2829    +  repeat_region  AAV2 ITR: inverted terminal repeat of adeno-associated virus serotype 2 inverted
   2834..2885    -  misc_feature   bom (fragment): basis of mobility region from pBR322
   2904..3359    +  rep_origin     f1 ori (sequence partly withheld): f1 bacteriophage origin of replication; arrow indicates direction of (+) strand synthesis
   3360..3409    -  misc_feature   bom (fragment): basis of mobility region from pBR322
   3511..3546    -  CDS            rop (fragment): Rop protein, which maintains plasmids at low copy number; rop
   3641..3745    +  promoter       AmpR promoter: bla
   3746..4606    +  CDS            AmpR: β-lactamase; bla; confers resistance to ampicillin, carbenicillin, and related antibiotics
   4777..5365    +  rep_origin     ori: high-copy-number ColE1/pMB1/pBR322/pUC origin of replication
>Addgene plasmid #221463 | pAAV_BiPVe4_eGFP Sequencing Result | analyzer sequence | sequence record 439392
CCTGCAGGCAGCTGCGCGCTCGCTCGCTCACTGAGGCCGCCCGGGCGTCGGGCGACCTTTGGTCGCCCGG
CCTCAGTGAGCGAGCGCGCAGAGAGGGAGTGGCCAACTCCATCACTAGGGGTTCCTGCGGCCGCACGCGT
ATCGATGGTGTATTTCCTGTGTGGGCTAATGTAGCTAACTTTGTTTGGACTCCAGGTTTCTGAGGCAGTT
TCAAATTCTTGATTTATGGGTTCATTTTTGGATCATGGCAGCCTCCCTGCTGAAACCCCCATAGTTTCCC
TTCAATAAGGAAGGCTGGATGAGATCACAGCTGAGGAATCCTGGTGGTGTGTACTGTGTTATTTCTCTCC
TAGTGCTTTGCCTACACCCTTCCATCATGCTTACATTTGGACCTGAAAATAATTGGTTGAAGCTGCTCCT
CACTTTTAGCCTTTTATCCGAGTTTGACAGTACATCACCCCAAATAACACGGACTATAAATGGCTTGAAC
CTAATGAGTGCTCTTTGTGGACAAGCCGTCCATTCTCCTTTTCTTGAGAGGGAAATTACCGGCTCCTAAG
CTTCTATTTCCAGTTCTATAGAATGTGGGCGCTAATTTGAAAGCAGCCTCATAAAATGGAAGCAAACAGG
CTAATTAGAAATATTTATGGGCCTGTTAGTGAATATATGCCATCGATGTTTAAACTTCCTGCAGCCCGGG
CTGGGCATAAAAGTCAGGGCAGAGCCATCTATTGCTTACATTTGCTTCTAGCCTGCAAGTCGAGGAGCGC
AGCCTTCCAGAAGCAGAGCGCGGCGCCTTAAGCTGCAGAAGTTGGTCGTGAGGCACTGGGCACGTAAGTA
TCAAGGTTACAAGACAGGTTTAAGGAGACCAATAGAAACTGGGCTTGTCGAGACAGAGAAGACTCTTGCG
TTTCTGATAGGCACCTATTGGTCTTACTGACATCCACTTTGCCTTTCTCTCCACAGCGAGCTCGCTAGCG
CGATCGCTGCCACCATGGTGAGCAAGGGCGAGGAGCTGTTCACCGGGGTGGTGCCCATCCTGGTCGAGCT
GGACGGCGACGTAAACGGCCACAAGTTCAGCGTGTCCGGCGAGGGCGAGGGCGATGCCACCTACGGCAAG
CTGACCCTGAAGTTCATCTGCACCACCGGCAAGCTGCCCGTGCCCTGGCCCACCCTCGTGACCACCCTGA
CCTACGGCGTGCAGTGCTTCAGCCGCTACCCCGACCACATGAAGCAGCACGACTTCTTCAAGTCCGCCAT
GCCCGAAGGCTACGTCCAGGAGCGCACCATCTTCTTCAAGGACGACGGCAACTACAAGACCCGCGCCGAG
GTGAAGTTCGAGGGCGACACCCTGGTGAACCGCATCGAGCTGAAGGGCATCGACTTCAAGGAGGACGGCA
ACATCCTGGGGCACAAGCTGGAGTACAACTACAACAGCCACAACGTCTATATCATGGCCGACAAGCAGAA
GAACGGCATCAAGGTGAACTTCAAGATCCGCCACAACATCGAGGACGGCAGCGTGCAGCTCGCCGACCAC
TACCAGCAGAACACCCCCATCGGCGACGGCCCCGTGCTGCTGCCCGACAACCACTACCTGAGCACCCAGT
CCGCCCTGAGCAAAGACCCCAACGAGAAGCGCGATCACATGGTCCTGCTGGAGTTCGTGACCGCCGCCGG
GATCACTCTCGGCATGGACGAGCTGTACAAGTAAGAATAAGTCGACGGCGCGCCCCACCCCTGCAGGGAA
TTCGATATCAAGCTTATCGATAATCAACCTCTGGATTACAAAATTTGTGAAAGATTGACTGGTATTCTTA
ACTATGTTGCTCCTTTTACGCTATGTGGATACGCTGCTTTAATGCCTTTGTATCATGCTATTGCTTCCCG
TATGGCTTTCATTTTCTCCTCCTTGTATAAATCCTGGTTGCTGTCTCTTTATGAGGAGTTGTGGCCCGTT
GTCAGGCAACGTGGCGTGGTGTGCACTGTGTTTGCTGACGCAACCCCCACTGGTTGGGGCATTGCCACCA
CCTGTCAGCTCCTTTCCGGGACTTTCGCTTTCCCCCTCCCTATTGCCACGGCGGAACTCATCGCCGCCTG
CCTTGCCCGCTGCTGGACAGGGGCTCGGCTGTTGGGCACTGACAATTCCGTGGTGTTGTCGGGGAAATCA
TCGTCCTTTCCTTGGCTGCTCGCCTATGTTGCCACCTGGATTCTGCGCGGGACGTCCTTCTGCTACGTCC
CTTCGGCCCTCAATCCAGCGGACCTTCCTTCCCGCGGCCTGCTGCCGGCTCTGCGGCCTCTTCCGCGTCT
TCGCCTTCGCCCTCAGACGAGTCGGATCTCCCTTTGGGCCGCCTCCCCGCATCGATACCGAGCGCTGCTC
GAGAGATCTGTGATAGCGGCCATCAAGCTGGCCGCGACTCTAGATCATAATCAGCCATACCACATTTGTA
GAGGTTTTACTTGCTTTAAAAAACCTCCCACACCTCCCCCTGAACCTGAAACATAAAATGAATGCAATTG
TTGTTGTTAACTTGTTTATTGCAGCTTATAATGGTTACAAATAAAGCAATAGCATCACAAATTTCACAAA
TAAAGCATTTTTTTCACTGCATTCTAGTTGTGGTTTGTCCAAACTCATCAATGTATCAGCTTATCGATAC
CGCATGCACGTGCGGACCGAGCGGCCGCAGGAACCCCTAGTGATGGAGTTGGCCACTCCCTCTCTGCGCG
CTCGCTCGCTCACTGAGGCCGGGCGACCAAAGGTCGCCCGACGCCCGGGCTTTGCCCGGGCGGCCTCAGT
GAGCGAGCGAGCGCGCAGCTGCCTGCAGGGGCGCCTGATGCGGTATTTTCTCCTTACGCATCTGTGCGGT
ATTTCACACCGCATA
[95 nt withheld, positions 2886-2980]
T
[46 nt withheld, positions 2982-3027]
C
[141 nt withheld, positions 3029-3169]
CCTTTGACGTTGGAGTCCACGTTCTTT
[37 nt withheld, positions 3197-3233]
ACTCTATCTCGGGCTATTCTTTTGATTTATAAGGGATTTTGCCGATTTCGGTCTATTGGTTAAAAAATGA
GCTGATTTAACAAAAATTTAACGCGAATTTTAACAAAATATTAACGTTTACAATTTTATGGTGCACTCTC
AGTACAATCTGCTCTGATGCCGCATAGTTAAGCCAGCCCCGACACCCGCCAACACCCGCTGACGCGCCCT
GACGGGCTTGTCTGCTCCCGGCATCCGCTTACAGACAAGCTGTGACCGTCTCCGGGAGCTGCATGTGTCA
GAGGTTTTCACCGTCATCACCGAAACGCGCGAGACGAAAGGGCCTCGTGATACGCCTATTTTTATAGGTT
AATGTCATGATAATAATGGTTTCTTAGACGTCAGGTGGCACTTTTCGGGGAAATGTGCGCGGAACCCCTA
TTTGTTTATTTTTCTAAATACATTCAAATATGTATCCGCTCATGAGACAATAACCCTGATAAATGCTTCA
ATAATATTGAAAAAGGAAGAGTATGAGTATTCAACATTTCCGTGTCGCCCTTATTCCCTTTTTTGCGGCA
TTTTGCCTTCCTGTTTTTGCTCACCCAGAAACGCTGGTGAAAGTAAAAGATGCTGAAGATCAGTTGGGTG
CACGAGTGGGTTACATCGAACTGGATCTCAACAGCGGTAAGATCCTTGAGAGTTTTCGCCCCGAAGAACG
TTTTCCAATGATGAGCACTTTTAAAGTTCTGCTATGTGGCGCGGTATTATCCCGTATTGACGCCGGGCAA
GAGCAACTCGGTCGCCGCATACACTATTCTCAGAATGACTTGGTTGAGTACTCACCAGTCACAGAAAAGC
ATCTTACGGATGGCATGACAGTAAGAGAATTATGCAGTGCTGCCATAACCATGAGTGATAACACTGCGGC
CAACTTACTTCTGACAACGATCGGAGGACCGAAGGAGCTAACCGCTTTTTTGCACAACATGGGGGATCAT
GTAACTCGCCTTGATCGTTGGGAACCGGAGCTGAATGAAGCCATACCAAACGACGAGCGTGACACCACGA
TGCCTGTAGCAATGGCAACAACGTTGCGCAAACTATTAACTGGCGAACTACTTACTCTAGCTTCCCGGCA
ACAATTAATAGACTGGATGGAGGCGGATAAAGTTGCAGGACCACTTCTGCGCTCGGCCCTTCCGGCTGGC
TGGTTTATTGCTGATAAATCTGGAGCCGGTGAGCGTGGGTCTCGCGGTATCATTGCAGCACTGGGGCCAG
ATGGTAAGCCCTCCCGTATCGTAGTTATCTACACGACGGGGAGTCAGGCAACTATGGATGAACGAAATAG
ACAGATCGCTGAGATAGGTGCCTCACTGATTAAGCATTGGTAACTGTCAGACCAAGTTTACTCATATATA
CTTTAGATTGATTTAAAACTTCATTTTTAATTTAAAAGGATCTAGGTGAAGATCCTTTTTGATAATCTCA
TGACCAAAATCCCTTAACGTGAGTTTTCGTTCCACTGAGCGTCAGACCCCGTAGAAAAGATCAAAGGATC
TTCTTGAGATCCTTTTTTTCTGCGCGTAATCTGCTGCTTGCAAACAAAAAAACCACCGCTACCAGCGGTG
GTTTGTTTGCCGGATCAAGAGCTACCAACTCTTTTTCCGAAGGTAACTGGCTTCAGCAGAGCGCAGATAC
CAAATACTGTTCTTCTAGTGTAGCCGTAGTTAGGCCACCACTTCAAGAACTCTGTAGCACCGCCTACATA
CCTCGCTCTGCTAATCCTGTTACCAGTGGCTGCTGCCAGTGGCGATAAGTCGTGTCTTACCGGGTTGGAC
TCAAGACGATAGTTACCGGATAAGGCGCAGCGGTCGGGCTGAACGGGGGGTTCGTGCACACAGCCCAGCT
TGGAGCGAACGACCTACACCGAACTGAGATACCTACAGCGTGAGCTATGAGAAAGCGCCACGCTTCCCGA
AGGGAGAAAGGCGGACAGGTATCCGGTAAGCGGCAGGGTCGGAACAGGAGAGCGCACGAGGGAGCTTCCA
GGGGGAAACGCCTGGTATCTTTATAGTCCTGTCGGGTTTCGCCACCTCTGACTTGAGCGTCGATTTTTGT
GATGCTCGTCAGGGGGGCGGAGCCTATGGAAAAACGCCAGCAACGCGGCCTTTTTACGGTTCCTGGCCTT
TTGCTGGCCTTTTGCTCACATGT
